Addgene plasmid #27220: GFP-TREX1(D18N)
Depositing lab: Judy Lieberman. Depositing organization: Boston Children's Hospital. Publication: The cytosolic exonuclease TREX1 inhibits the innate immune response to human immunodeficiency virus type 1. Yan N, Regalado-Magdos AD, Stiggelbout B, Lee-Kirsch MA, Lieberman J. Nat Immunol. 2010 Nov . 11(11):1005-13. 10.1038/ni.1941 PubMed 20871604.
Backbone
  Vector backbone: pEGFP-C1
  Backbone size w/o insert (bp): 4700
  Vector type: Mammalian Expression
  Selectable markers: Neomycin (select with G418)
Growth in bacteria
  Bacterial resistance: Kanamycin, 50 μg/mL
  Growth temperature: 37°C
  Growth strain: DH5alpha
  Copy number: High Copy
Gene/Insert
  Gene/Insert name: TREX1
  Species: H. sapiens (human)
  Insert size (bp): 1000
  Mutation: D18N sequence 52-GAC changed to AAC, resulting in Aspartic acid to Asparagine change.
  Entrez Gene: TREX1 (a.k.a. AGS1, CRV, DRN3, HERNS, RVCLS)
  Tag / fusion protein: GFP (N terminal on backbone)
  Cloning method: Restriction Enzyme; 5′ cloning site Bgl II (not destroyed); 3′ cloning site Xba I (not destroyed)
  Sequencing primers: 5′ EGFP-C
Terms and licenses: Academic/Nonprofit Terms; Industry Terms: Not Available to Industry
How to cite: GFP-TREX1(D18N) was a gift from Judy Lieberman (Addgene plasmid # 27220 ; http://n2t.net/addgene:27220 ; RRID:Addgene_27220)
