[The description below was written by a language model from this plasmid's Addgene catalogue record.]
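Description:
GFP-TREX1(D18N) is a mammalian expression plasmid built on the pEGFP-C1 backbone (about 4.7 kb without insert) that encodes human TREX1 fused at its N terminus to GFP. The roughly 1 kb TREX1 coding sequence was placed by restriction cloning between the Bgl II and Xba I sites of the multiple cloning site downstream of the fluorescent protein, and both sites remain intact. The record does not list the promoter or other regulatory features and no feature table is provided. The pEGFP-C1 family of vectors generally drives the fusion from the CMV immediate-early promoter and uses a single kanamycin/neomycin resistance cassette for both hosts. This matches the recorded markers: kanamycin selection in bacteria, where the plasmid is maintained at high copy, and G418 (neomycin resistance) selection in mammalian cells.

The insert carries a single codon change that converts aspartic acid 18 to asparagine (D18N). TREX1 is a cytosolic 3′ exonuclease, and its gene aliases in the record (AGS1, CRV, RVCLS and others) reflect its links to inherited inflammatory and vascular disorders. The record does not state the functional consequence of D18N, although the substitution is generally known as a disease-associated change in the catalytic region that impairs nuclease activity. The associated publication concerns TREX1 limiting the innate immune response to HIV-1. In that context the construct is suited to transient or stable expression of a fluorescently tagged mutant TREX1 in mammalian cells, for example to follow its localisation or to compare its behaviour with the wild-type protein.
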