>Addgene plasmid #27220 | GFP-TREX1(D18N) | addgene partial sequence | sequence record 33502 | 27220 with EGFP-C
CGAGCTGTACAAGTCCGGACTCAGATCTATGGGCTCGCAGGCCCTGCCCCCGGGGCCCATGCAGACCCTC
ATCTTTTTCAACATGGAGGCCACTGGCTTGCCCTTCTCCCAGCCCAAGGTCACGGAGCTGTGCCTGCTGG
CTGTCCACAGATGTGCCCTGGAGAGCCCCCCCACCTCTCAGGGGCCACCTCCCACAGTTCCTCCACCACC
GCGTGTGGTAGACAAGCTCTCCCTGTGTGTGGCTCCGGGGAAGGCCTGCAGCCCTGCAGCCAGCGAGATC
ACAGGTCTGAGCACAGCTGTGCTGGCAGCGCATGGGCGTCAATGTTTTGATGACAACCTGGCCAACCTGC
TCCTAGCCTTCCTGCGGCGCCAGCCACAGCCCTGGTGCCTGGTGGCACACAATGGTGACCGCTACGACTT
CCCCCTGCTCCAAGCAGAGCTGGCTATGCTGGGCCTCACCAGTGCTCTGGATGGTGCCTTCTGTGTGGAT
AGCATCACTGCGCTGAAGGCCCTGGAGCGAGCAAGCAGCCCCTCAGAACACGGCCCAAGGAAGAGCTACA
GCCTAGGCAGCATCTACACTCGCCTGTATGGGCAGTCCCCTCCAGACTCGCACACGGCTGAGGGTGATGT
CCTGGCCCTGCTCAGCATCTGTCAGTGGAGACCACAGGCCCTGCTGCGGTGGGTGGATGCTCACGCCAGG
CCTTTCGGCACCATCAGGCCCATGTATGGGGTCACAGCCTCTGCTAGGACCAAGCCAAGACCATCTGCTG
TCACAACCACTGCACACCTGGCCACAACCAGGAACACTAGTCCCAGCCTTGGAGAGAGCA
