>Addgene plasmid #27220 | GFP-TREX1(D18N) | addgene partial sequence | sequence record 51287 | CMV-fwd
AGCTGGTTTAGTGAACCGTCAGATCCGCTAGCGCTACCGGTCGCCACCATGGTGAGCAAGGGCGAGGAGC
TGTTCACCGGGGTGGTGCCCATCCTGGTCGAGCTGGACGGCGACGTAAACGGCCACAAGTTCAGCGTGTC
CGGCGAGGGCGAGGGCGATGCCACCTACGGCAAGCTGACCCTGAAGTTCATCTGCACCACCGGCAAGCTG
CCCGTGCCCTGGCCCACCCTCGTGACCACCCTGACCTACGGCGTGCAGTGCTTCAGCCGCTACCCCGACC
ACATGAAGCAGCACGACTTCTTCAAGTCCGCCATGCCCGAAGGCTACGTCCAGGAGCGCACCATCTTCTT
CAAGGACGACGGCAACTACAAGACCCGCGCCGAGGTGAAGTTCGAGGGCGACACCCTGGTGAACCGCATC
GAGCTGAAGGGCATCGACTTCAAGGAGGACGGCAACATCCTGGGGCACAAGCTGGAGTACAACTACAACA
GCCACAACGTCTATATCATGGCCGACAAGCAGAAGAACGGCATCAAGGTGAACTTCAAGATCCGCCACAA
CATCGAGGACGGCAGCGTGCAGCTCGCCGACCACTACCAGCAGAACACCCCCATCGGCGACGGCCCCGTG
CTGCTGCCCGACAACCACTACCTGAGCACCCAGTCCGCCCTGAGCAAAGACCCCAACGAGAAGCGCGATC
ACATGGTCCTGCTGGAGTTCGTGACCGCCGCCGGGATCACTCTCGGCATGGACGAGCTGTACAAGTCCGG
ACTCAGATCTATGGGCTCGC
